Addgene plasmid #14878: MyrPalm-BKAR
Depositing lab: Alexandra Newton. Depositing organization: University of California, San Diego (UCSD). Publication: Spatio-temporal dynamics of protein kinase B/Akt signaling revealed by a genetically encoded fluorescent reporter. Kunkel MT, Ni Q, Tsien RY, Zhang J, Newton AC. J Biol Chem. 2005 Feb 18. 280(7):5581-7. 10.1074/jbc.M411534200 PubMed 15583002.
Backbone
  Vector backbone: pcDNA3
  Backbone manufacturer: Invitrogen
  Backbone size w/o insert (bp): 5400
  Vector type: Mammalian Expression
  Selectable markers: Neomycin (select with G418)
Growth in bacteria
  Bacterial resistance: Ampicillin, 100 μg/mL
  Growth temperature: 37°C
  Growth strain: DH5alpha
  Copy number: High Copy
Gene/Insert
  Gene/Insert name: B kinase activity reporter (alt name: CFP-FHA2-peptide-YFP)
  Tag / fusion protein: Myr/Palm (N terminal on insert); CFP (N terminal on insert); YFP (C terminal on insert)
  Cloning method: Restriction Enzyme; 5′ cloning site HindIII (not destroyed); 3′ cloning site XbaI (not destroyed)
  Sequencing primers: 5′ T7
Terms and licenses: Academic/Nonprofit Terms; Industry Terms: Not Available to Industry
Depositor comments: MyrPalm-BKAR was generated by PCR with a primer containing the 5' 21 bp of the gene for Lyn kinase. The corresponding 7 amino acids are known to become myristoylated and palmitoylated.
How to cite: MyrPalm-BKAR was a gift from Alexandra Newton (Addgene plasmid # 14878 ; http://n2t.net/addgene:14878 ; RRID:Addgene_14878)
