[The description below was written by a language model from this plasmid's Addgene catalogue record.]
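Description:
MyrPalm-BKAR is a mammalian expression plasmid built on the pcDNA3 backbone (about 5.4 kb without insert) that encodes a membrane-targeted version of the B kinase activity reporter, a genetically encoded fluorescent sensor for protein kinase B/Akt signaling. It is maintained in bacteria as a high-copy plasmid under ampicillin selection, and it carries a neomycin resistance marker so that transfected mammalian cells can be selected with G418. No feature table accompanies the record, so the promoter is not explicitly stated. pcDNA3 vectors normally drive inserts from the CMV immediate-early promoter, and the T7 sequencing primer listed for the 5′ end is consistent with the T7 site that lies upstream of the cloning region in that backbone.

The insert sits between HindIII and XbaI sites, both retained, and has the architecture CFP–FHA2–substrate peptide–YFP. In reporters of this design, phosphorylation of the substrate peptide by the kinase promotes its intramolecular binding to the phosphothreonine-recognising FHA2 domain. The resulting conformational change alters energy transfer (FRET) between the flanking cyan and yellow fluorescent proteins, giving a ratiometric optical readout of kinase activity in living cells. This variant was made by PCR with a primer that adds the first 21 bp of the Lyn kinase gene to the 5′ end of the reporter. The seven amino acids they encode become myristoylated and palmitoylated, and this dual lipid modification would be expected to anchor the reporter to cellular membranes. The construct is therefore suited to imaging the location and timing of Akt activity at membranes, rather than throughout the cell, in transfected mammalian cells.
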