>Addgene plasmid #14878 | MyrPalm-BKAR | addgene partial sequence | sequence record 21445 | 14878 with CKAR-F (GGGATTAGGTATGTTACAAG)
TGGTGAAAAGTTAGGAGGATCCGGAGGTAGGAAGCGTGACAGACTTGGAACTCTAGGAATCGGTGGATCT
GGTGGAGTGAGCAAGGGCGAGGAGCTGTTCACCGGGGTGGTGCCCATCCTGGTCGAGCTGGACGGCGACG
TAAACGGCCACAAGTTCAGCGTGTCCGGCGAGGGCGAGGGCGATGCCACCTACGGCAAGCTGACCCTGAA
GTTCATCTGCACCACCGGCAAGCTGCCCGTGCCCTGGCCCACCCTCGTGACCACCTTCGGCTACGGCCTG
ATGTGCTTCGCCCGCTACCCCGACCACATGAAGCAGCACGACTTCTTCAAGTCCGCCATGCCCGAAGGCT
ACGTCCAGGAGCGCACCATCTTCTTCAAGGACGACGGCAACTACAAGACCCGCGCCGAGGTGAAGTTCGA
GGGCGACACCCTGGTGAACCGCATCGAGCTGAAGGGCATCGACTTCAAGGAGGACGGCAACATCCTGGGG
CACAAGCTGGAGTACAACTACAACAGCCACAACGTCTATATCATGGCCGACAAGCAGAAGAACGGCATCA
AGGTGAACTTCAAGATCCGCCACAACATCGAGGACGGCAGCGTGCAGCTCGCCGACCACTACCAGCAGAA
CACCCCCATCGGCGACGGCCCCGTGCTGCTGCCCGACAACCACTACCTGAGCTACCAGTCCA
