>Addgene plasmid #14878 | MyrPalm-BKAR | addgene partial sequence | sequence record 50977 | CMV-F 5'-CGCAAATGGGCGGTAGGCGTG-3'
TTAGCGACTTCTGGCTACTAGAGAACCCACTGCTTACTGGCTTATCGAAATTAATACGACTCACTATAGG
GAGACCCAAGCTTCGCCACCATGGGTTGTATCAAGTCGAAGGTGAGCAAGGGCGAGGAGCTGTTCACCGG
GGTGGTGCCCATCCTGGTCGAGCTGGACGGCGACGTAAACGGCCACAGGTTCAGCGTGTCCGGCGAGGGC
GAGGGCGATGCCACCTACGGCAAGCTGACCCTGAAGTTCATCTGCACCACCGGCAAGCTGCCCGTGCCCT
GGCCCACCCTCGTGACCACCCTGACCTGGGGCGTGCAGTGCTTCAGCCGCTACCCCGACCACATGAAGCA
GCACGACTTCTTCAAGTCCGCCATGCCCGAAGGCTACGTCCAGGAGCGTACCATCTTCTTCAAGGACGAC
GGCAACTACAAGACCCGCGCCGAGGTGAAGTTCGAGGGCGACACCCTGGTGAACCGCATCGAGCTGAAGG
GCATCGACTTCAAGGAGGACGGCAACATCCTGGGGCACAAGCTGGAGTACAACTACATCAGCCACAACGT
CTATATCACCGCCGACAAGCAGAAGAACGGCATCAAGGCCCACTTCAAGATCCGCCACAACATCGAGGAC
GGCAGCGTGCAGCTCGCCGACCACTACCAGCAGAACACCCCCATCGGCGACGGCCCCGTGCTGCTGCCCG
ACAACCACTACCTGAGCACCCAGTCCGCCCTGAGCAAAGACCCCAACGAGAAGCGCGATCACATGGTCCT
GCTGGAGTTCGTGACCGCCGCCGGGATCACTCACGGCATGGACGAGCTGTACAAGGCTGGTACCAAGGGT
AATGGTAGGTTTTTAACTTTAAAACCATTGCCTGACAGCATTATTCAAGAAAGCCTGGAGATTCAGCAAG
GTGTGAATCCATTTTTTCATTGGT
